>Addgene plasmid #196155 | pEPYC0CM0515 | addgene full sequence | sequence record 386878 | Addgene NGS Result
CATGGAAAACGGTGTAACAAGGGTGAACACTATCCCATATCACCAGCTCACCGTCTTTCATTGCCATACG
AAATTCCGGATGAGCATTCATCAGGCGGGCAAGAATGTGAATAAAGGCCGGATAAAACTTGTGCTTATTT
TTCTTTACGGTCTTTAAAAAGGCCGTAATATCCAGCTGAACGGTCTGGTTATAGGTACATTGAGCAACTG
ACTGAAATGCCTCAAAATGTTCTTTACGATGCCATTGGGATATATCAACGGTGGTATATCCAGTGATTTT
TTTCTCCATTTTAGCTTCCTTAGCTCCTGAAAATCTCGATAACTCAAAAAATACGCCCGGTAGTGATCTT
ATTTCATTATGGTGAAAGTTGGAACCTCTTACGTGCCCGATCAACTCGAGTGCCACCTGACGTCTAAGAA
ACCATTATTATCATGACATTAACCTATAAAAATAGGCGTATCACGAGGCAGAATTTCAGATAAAAAAAAT
CCTTAGCTTTCGCTAAGGATGATTTCTGGAATTCGGTCTCAGGAGGGAGGCGTGTCGTTTTAGTGAGGCT
TACGTCTGGGATTACGTCTACTTACGTCTGGGATTACGTCTACTTACGTCTGGGATTACGTCTACTATAT
AAGGTTTTGCTATTCATTGAAAGCAGTAGTGACTGATTTGTATATAATGTACTCGAGACCCTGCAGTCCG
GCAAAAAAGGGCAAGGTGTCACCACCCTGCCCTTTTTCTTTAAAACCGAAAAGATTACTTCGCGTTATGC
AGGCTTCCTCGCTCACTGACTCGCTGCGCTCGGTCGTTCGGCTGCGGCGAGCGGTATCAGCTCACTCAAA
GGCGGTAATACGGTTATCCACAGAATCAGGGGATAACGCAGGAAAGAACATGTGAGCAAAAGGCCAGCAA
AAGGCCAGGAACCGTAAAAAGGCCGCGTTGCTGGCGTTTTTCCACAGGCTCCGCCCCCCTGACGAGCATC
ACAAAAATCGACGCTCAAGTCAGAGGTGGCGAAACCCGACAGGACTATAAAGATACCAGGCGTTTCCCCC
TGGAAGCTCCCTCGTGCGCTCTCCTGTTCCGACCCTGCCGCTTACCGGATACCTGTCCGCCTTTCTCCCT
TCGGGAAGCGTGGCGCTTTCTCATAGCTCACGCTGTAGGTATCTCAGTTCGGTGTAGGTCGTTCGCTCCA
AGCTGGGCTGTGTGCACGAACCCCCCGTTCAGCCCGACCGCTGCGCCTTATCCGGTAACTATCGTCTTGA
GTCCAACCCGGTAAGACACGACTTATCGCCACTGGCAGCAGCCACTGGTAACAGGATTAGCAGAGCGAGG
TATGTAGGCGGTGCTACAGAGTTCTTGAAGTGGTGGCCTAACTACGGCTACACTAGAAGAACAGTATTTG
GTATCTGCGCTCTGCTGAAGCCAGTTACCTTCGGAAAAAGAGTTGGTAGCTCTTGATCCGGCAAACAAAC
CACCGCTGGTAGCGGTGGTTTTTTTGTTTGCAAGCAGCAGATTACGCGCAGAAAAAAAGGATCTCAAGAA
GATCCTTTGATCTTTTCTACGGGGTCTGACGCTCAGTGGAACGAAAACTCACGTTAAGGGATTTTGGTCA
TGAGATTATCAAAAAGGATCTTCACCTAGATCCTTTTAAATTAAAAATGAAGTTTTAAATCAATCTAAAG
TATATATGAGTAAACTTGGTCTGACAGCTCGAGGCTTGGATTCTCACCAATAAAAAACGCCCGGCGGCAA
CCGAGCGTTCTGAACAAATCCAGATGGAGTTCTGAGGTCATTACTGGATCTATCAACAGGAGTCCAAGCG
AGCTCGATATCAAATTACGCCCCGCCCTGCCACTCATCGCAGTACTGTTGTAATTCATTAAGCATTCTGC
CGACATGGAAGCCATCACAAACGGCATGATGAACCTGAATCGCCAGCGGCATCAGCACCTTGTCGCCTTG
CGTATAATATTTGCCCATGGTGAAAACGGGGGCGAAGAAGTTGTCCATATTGGCCACGTTTAAATCAAAA
CTGGTGAAACTCACCCAGGGATTGGCTGAGACGAAAAACATATTCTCAATAAACCCTTTAGGGAAATAGG
CCAGGTTTTCACCGTAACACGCCACATCTTGCGAATATATGTGTAGAAACTGCCGGAAATCGTCGTGGTA
TTCACTCCAGAGCGATGAAAACGTTTCAGTTTGCT
Features (pLannotate 1.2.2; 6 found; start..end, strand, type, name):
    290..387     -  promoter       cat promoter: promoter of the E. coli cat gene encoding chloramphenicol acetyltransferase
    473..516     -  terminator     bacterial terminator: putative bacterial transcription terminator
    697..754     +  terminator     his operon terminator: This putative transcriptin terminator from the E. coli his operon has a 2-bp deletion introduced during synthesis. Its efficiency has not been determined.
    949..1537    -  rep_origin     ori: high-copy-number ColE1/pMB1/pBR322/pUC origin of replication
   1720..1814    -  terminator     lambda t0 terminator: transcription terminator from phage lambda
   1838..289     -  CDS            cat (across the origin): CAT_ECOLX - Experimental evidence at protein level: Swiss-Prot protein existence level 1. This enzyme is an effector of chloramphenicol resistance in bacteria. From Escherichia coli. This protein is used as a marker in many commonly used cloning vectors, such as pACYC184.
