[The description below was written by a language model from this plasmid's Addgene catalogue record and pLannotate feature annotations shown in this document.]
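Description:
pEPYC0CM0515 is a small (about 2.2 kb) Phytobricks Level 0 part plasmid built on the pUAP1 universal acceptor backbone and classed as a synthetic biology vector. It is maintained in E. coli at high copy number through a ColE1/pUC-type origin of replication. Selection is with chloramphenicol, conferred by the cat gene (chloramphenicol acetyltransferase), which is driven by its native cat promoter and followed by the phage lambda t0 terminator. The annotation also shows two further bacterial terminators, a putative bacterial terminator and a his operon terminator. They lie on opposite strands around the region between the resistance cassette and the origin, an arrangement typically used to insulate a cloned part from read-through transcription coming from the backbone.

The payload is MinSyn_301, a fully synthetic sequence that was inserted using BpiI sites, which were destroyed during cloning, as is usual for Type IIS assembly into a Level 0 acceptor. The automated feature table annotates only backbone elements and does not mark the insert, so its exact position and internal composition are not given. The record also does not state explicitly what kind of part MinSyn_301 is. The associated work concerns tuning plant promoters and assessing transcription factor–DNA interactions, which suggests a minimal synthetic plant promoter element, but this is an inference rather than a recorded fact. As a Level 0 standard part, the plasmid serves as a storage and source vector. The part can be released from it and combined with other standardised parts in Golden Gate-style assemblies to build transcriptional units for plant synthetic biology.
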