Addgene plasmid #196155: pEPYC0CM0515
Purpose: Phytobricks Level 0 part: MinSyn_301
Depositing lab: Nicola Patron. Depositing organization: Earlham Institute. Publication: Tuning Plant Promoters Using a Simple Split Luciferase Method to Assess Transcription Factor-DNA Interactions. Cai YM, Witham S, Patron NJ. ACS Synth Biol. 2023 Nov 17;12(11):3482-3486. doi: 10.1021/acssynbio.3c00094. Epub 2023 Oct 19. PubMed 37856867.
Backbone
  Vector backbone: pUAP1
  Vector type: Synthetic Biology
Growth in bacteria
  Bacterial resistance: Chloramphenicol, 25 μg/mL
  Growth temperature: 37°C
  Growth strain: DH5alpha
  Copy number: High Copy
Gene/Insert
  Gene/Insert name: MinSyn_301
  Species: Synthetic
  Cloning method: Restriction Enzyme; 5′ cloning site BpiI (destroyed during cloning); 3′ cloning site BpiI (destroyed during cloning)
Terms and licenses: Academic/Nonprofit Terms; Industry Terms: Not Available to Industry
Depositor comments: Please visit https://doi.org/10.1101/2023.02.13.528283 for bioRxiv preprint.
How to cite: pEPYC0CM0515 was a gift from Nicola Patron (Addgene plasmid # 196155 ; http://n2t.net/addgene:196155 ; RRID:Addgene_196155)
